Addgene plasmid #24693: pCS2 xenopus DAN
Depositing lab: Edward De Robertis. Depositing organization: University of California, Los Angeles (UCLA). Publication: Exploration of the extracellular space by a large-scale secretion screen in the early Xenopus embryo. Pera EM, Hou S, Strate I, Wessely O, De Robertis EM. Int J Dev Biol. 2005 . 49(7):781-96. 10.1387/ijdb.052003ep PubMed 16172975.
Backbone
  Vector backbone: pCS2
  Backbone size w/o insert (bp): 4100
  Vector type: Mammalian Expression
Growth in bacteria
  Bacterial resistance: Ampicillin, 100 μg/mL
  Growth temperature: 37°C
  Growth strain: DH5alpha
  Copy number: High Copy
Gene/Insert
  Gene/Insert name: DAN
  Species: X. laevis (frog)
  Entrez Gene: nbl1 (a.k.a. DAN, no3, dand1, nbl1-a)
  Cloning method: Restriction Enzyme
  Sequencing primers: 5′ SP6; 3′ T3
Terms and licenses: Academic/Nonprofit Terms; Industry Terms: Not Available to Industry
Depositor comments: For antisense linearize with EcoRI, transcribe with T7 For sense linearize with NotI, transcribe with SP6
How to cite: pCS2 xenopus DAN was a gift from Edward De Robertis (Addgene plasmid # 24693 ; http://n2t.net/addgene:24693 ; RRID:Addgene_24693)
