[The description below was written by a language model from this plasmid's Addgene catalogue record.]
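Description:
pCS2 xenopus DAN is a pCS2-based expression plasmid carrying the Xenopus laevis DAN gene (Entrez symbol nbl1, also known as dand1 or no3). The backbone is recorded as about 4.1 kb without the insert, is catalogued as a mammalian expression vector, and is maintained in E. coli as a high-copy plasmid under ampicillin selection. The insert was introduced by restriction enzyme cloning. The record does not give its length, the cloning sites used, or any epitope tags or fusions, and no feature table is available to confirm individual elements. The promoter driving expression in cells is likewise not stated in the record, although pCS2-family vectors generally use a CMV-derived promoter with a downstream SV40 polyadenylation signal.

The depositor's notes show that the insert is flanked by phage RNA polymerase promoters, which is the main practical feature of this construct. An SP6 promoter lies upstream of the coding sequence, so linearizing at NotI downstream and transcribing with SP6 produces sense RNA. A T7 promoter on the opposite side, combined with linearization at EcoRI, produces antisense RNA. A T3 priming site is also present on the 3′ side, as it is listed together with SP6 for sequencing. Sense transcripts of this kind are typically used as synthetic mRNA for microinjection into frog embryos, and antisense transcripts as probes for in situ hybridization. The associated publication describes a large-scale screen for secreted proteins in the early Xenopus embryo, in keeping with DAN being a secreted factor, generally known as a member of the DAN/Cerberus family of BMP antagonists.
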