>Addgene plasmid #24693 | pCS2 xenopus DAN | addgene partial sequence | sequence record 30682 | 24693 with SP6
AGACCCCGGGCTGCAGGCTTGGATCCTCCGCTCCTTCTGCTTCTGATTCCGCATGGATCNGTNTCTGCTC
TTCAGTCTCAAGTGAATGGGAAGCCCCGGCTCTTCTTCTCCAGGTGAAGATGACGATCTGGTTTCTGATT
GGCTTCCTTCTCCCAGTGGCGATTTTTGCGGCCCCTCCACCCATCAACCGATTGGCGCTGTTCCCAGATA
AAAGTGCCTGGTGCGAAGCCAAAAACATCACTCAGATTGTGGGTCACAGTGGCTGCGAGTCCAAATCCAT
CCAGAACAGAGCCTGCCTGGGCCAGTGCTTCAGTTACAGTGTCCCCAACACATTCCCTCAGTCTACAGAG
TCGTTGGTCCATTGTGACTCCTGCATGCCCATCGATTCTGTGTGGGATGTGGTGACCCTGGAGTGCCCGG
GCAATGAGGAGTTCCCGCGGGTGGACAAACTGGTGGAGAAGATCTTGCAGTGCAGTTGTCAGGCGTGTGG
GAAGGAACTGAGTCAGGAGGGGGCCATGTTTAACGTCTATCTGAACACGGCAGAAGACTCGCCAGCAGAA
AGCCTGGGCCATCATCAGCATCGGCCTCCGGCGCGGGAAGACGATTCGCCAGCCCAGTCGCATCGGGAAG
GGGAGAGCGAAGAGTGATAGCTCCATGGACAAGTATCACAACTCTTATTGTCTTAAAGGCACAGGTCCCT
CCCAGAACAGCACCAGGAACCCAACTTTCTTCAGACAATCTGCTTGTGGATAAGGCCCCTCCCACTAATC
CCGATTGCA
